Addgene plasmid #130816: pAG385 bJun-NFAST-NLS-DEVDG-mCherry-NES
Purpose: Expresses bJun-NFAST-NLS-DEVDG-mCherry-NES in mammalian cells
Depositing lab: Arnaud Gautier. Depositing organization: CNRS UMR 8640, Processus d'Activation Sélectif par Transfert d'Energie Uni-électronique ou Radiatif (PASTEUR). Publication: A split fluorescent reporter with rapid and reversible complementation. Tebo AG, Gautier A. Nat Commun. 2019 Jun 27;10(1):2822. doi: 10.1038/s41467-019-10855-0. PubMed 31249300.
Backbone
  Vector backbone: pIRES
  Backbone size w/o insert (bp): 3960
  Total vector size (bp): 5375
  Vector type: Mammalian Expression
  Selectable markers: Neomycin (select with G418)
Growth in bacteria
  Bacterial resistance: Kanamycin, 50 μg/mL
  Growth temperature: 37°C
  Growth strain: DH5alpha
  Copy number: High Copy
Gene/Insert
  Gene/Insert name: bJun-NFAST-NLS-DEVDG-mCherry-NES (alt name: element of the splitFAST-based Caspase-3 sensor)
  Species: Synthetic
  Insert size (bp): 1415
  Promoter: CMV
  Cloning method: Gibson Cloning
  Sequencing primers: 5′ CGCAAATGGGCGGTAGGCGTG
Terms and licenses: Academic/Nonprofit Terms; Industry Terms: Not Available to Industry
How to cite: pAG385 bJun-NFAST-NLS-DEVDG-mCherry-NES was a gift from Arnaud Gautier (Addgene plasmid # 130816 ; http://n2t.net/addgene:130816 ; RRID:Addgene_130816)
