[The description below was written by a language model from this plasmid's Addgene catalogue record and pLannotate feature annotations shown in this document.]
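Description:
pAG385 bJun-NFAST-NLS-DEVDG-mCherry-NES is a mammalian expression plasmid of about 5.4 kb, listed as built on a pIRES backbone, although neither feature table annotates an IRES element. It replicates in E. coli at high copy from a ColE1/pUC-type origin and also carries an f1 phage origin. A single Tn5 NeoR/KanR gene sits behind tandem bacterial (bla) and SV40 early promoters and is followed by an HSV TK polyadenylation signal. This gene gives kanamycin resistance in bacteria and G418 selection in mammalian cells. The sequenced and depositor-supplied records show the same features in the same order, differing only by a small coordinate offset.

The payload is one synthetic fusion open reading frame driven by the CMV immediate-early enhancer/promoter and terminated by the SV40 poly(A) signal. From the N-terminus it comprises a Jun fragment (bJun), then a partial FAST sequence corresponding to NFAST, the N-terminal half of the split fluorogen-activating tag. Three tandem SV40 nuclear localization signals follow, then a short linker that by the construct name contains the caspase-3 cleavage motif DEVDG, and then mCherry. The C-terminal nuclear export signal named in the title is not annotated as a separate feature.

The record describes this plasmid as one element of a splitFAST-based caspase-3 sensor. The design suggests that the NES keeps the intact protein out of the nucleus, and that cleavage at DEVD separates mCherry-NES from bJun-NFAST-NLS. The NLS-bearing fragment could then enter the nucleus and complement a partner carrying the other FAST fragment. That partner is presumably a Jun-binding protein, but the record does not describe it.
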