Features (pLannotate 1.2.2; 19 found; start..end, strand, type, name):
     82..385     +  enhancer       CMV enhancer: human cytomegalovirus immediate early enhancer
    386..589     +  promoter       CMV promoter: human cytomegalovirus (CMV) immediate early promoter
    612..635     +  misc_feature   MCS (fragment): multiple cloning site
    642..863     +  CDS            JUN (fragment): JUN_AVIS1 - Experimental evidence at protein level: Swiss-Prot protein existence level 1. This oncogene is the viral derivative of the AP-1 transcription factor. From Avian sarcoma virus (strain 17).
    873..1215    +  CDS            Y-FAST (fragment): small protein tag, derived from photoactive yellow protein, that allows in vivo fluorescent labeling by addition of a cell-permeant fluorogen (Plamont et al., 2016)
   1218..1238    +  CDS            SV40 NLS: nuclear localization signal of SV40 (simian virus 40) large T antigen
   1242..1262    +  CDS            SV40 NLS: nuclear localization signal of SV40 (simian virus 40) large T antigen
   1266..1286    +  CDS            SV40 NLS: nuclear localization signal of SV40 (simian virus 40) large T antigen
   1317..2021    +  CDS            mCherry: mCherry is a basic (constitutively fluorescent) red fluorescent protein published in 2004, derived from Discosoma sp.. It is reported to be a very rapidly-maturing monomer with low acid sensitivity.
   2085..2168    +  CDS            large T antigen (fragment): large T antigen from SV40 (simian virus 40)
   2191..2312    +  polyA_signal   SV40 poly(A) signal: SV40 polyadenylation signal
   2346..2774    -  rep_origin     f1 ori (sequence partly withheld): f1 bacteriophage origin of replication; arrow indicates direction of (+) strand synthesis
   2801..2905    +  promoter       AmpR promoter: bla
   2907..3264    +  promoter       SV40 promoter: SV40 enhancer and early promoter
   3299..4093    +  CDS            NeoR/KanR: aminoglycoside phosphotransferase from Tn5; aph(3')-II (or nptII); confers resistance to neomycin, kanamycin, and G418 (Geneticin®)
   4114..4266    +  CDS            ble (fragment): BLE_KLEPN - Experimental evidence at protein level: Swiss-Prot protein existence level 1. Binding protein with a strong affinity to the bleomycin family of antibiotics. Binds to CL990; an antimitotic-antibiotic compound. From Klebsiella pneumoniae.
   4325..4372    +  polyA_signal   HSV TK poly(A) signal: herpes simplex virus thymidine kinase polyadenylation signal (Cole and Stacy, 1985)
   4463..4479    -  polyA_signal   bGH poly(A) signal (fragment): bovine growth hormone polyadenylation signal
   4701..5289    +  rep_origin     ori: high-copy-number ColE1/pMB1/pBR322/pUC origin of replication
>Addgene plasmid #130816 | pAG385 bJun-NFAST-NLS-DEVDG-mCherry-NES | addgene full sequence | sequence record 254954 | Addgene NGS Result
AACCGTATTACCGCCATGCATTAGTTATTAATAGTAATCAATTACGGGGTCATTAGTTCATAGCCCATAT
ATGGAGTTCCGCGTTACATAACTTACGGTAAATGGCCCGCCTGGCTGACCGCCCAACGACCCCCGCCCAT
TGACGTCAATAATGACGTATGTTCCCATAGTAACGCCAATAGGGACTTTCCATTGACGTCAATGGGTGGA
GTATTTACGGTAAACTGCCCACTTGGCAGTACATCAAGTGTATCATATGCCAAGTACGCCCCCTATTGAC
GTCAATGACGGTAAATGGCCCGCCTGGCATTATGCCCAGTACATGACCTTATGGGACTTTCCTACTTGGC
AGTACATCTACGTATTAGTCATCGCTATTACCATGGTGATGCGGTTTTGGCAGTACATCAATGGGCGTGG
ATAGCGGTTTGACTCACGGGGATTTCCAAGTCTCCACCCCATTGACGTCAATGGGAGTTTGTTTTGGCAC
CAAAATCAACGGGACTTTCCAAAATGTCGTAACAACTCCGCCCCATTGACGCAAATGGGCGGTAGGCGTG
TACGGTGGGAGGTCTATATAAGCAGAGCTGGTTTAGTGAACCGTCAGATCCGCTAGCGCTACCGGACTCA
GATCTGCCACCATGAAGGCGGAGAGGAAGCGCATGAGGAACCGCATCGCTGCCTCCAAGTGCCGGAAAAG
GAAGCTGGAGCGGATCGCCCGGCTAGAGGAAAAAGTGAAAACCTTGAAAGCGCAAAACTCCGAGCTGGCG
TCCACGGCCAACATGCTCAGGGAACAGGTGGCACAGCTTAAACAGAAAGTCATGAACCACGGTACCGGAG
AACAAAAGCTTATTTCTGAAGAGGACTTGGGGATGGAGCATGTTGCCTTTGGCAGTGAGGACATCGAGAA
CACTCTGGCCAAAATGGACGACGGACAACTGGATGGGTTGGCCTTTGGCGCAATTCAGCTCGATGGTGAC
GGGAATATCCTGCAGTACAATGCTGCTGAAGGAGACATCACAGGCAGAGATCCCAAACAGGTGATTGGGA
AGAACTTCTTCAAGGATGTTGCACCTGGAACGGATTCTCCCGAGTTTTACGGCAAATTCAAGGAAGGCGT
AGCGTCAGGGAATCTGAACACCATGTTCGAATGGATGATACCGACAAGCAGGGGACCAACCAAGGTCAAG
GTGCACATGAAGAAAGCCCTTTCCGATCCAAAAAAGAAGAGAAAGGTAGATCCAAAAAAGAAGAGAAAGG
TAGATCCAAAAAAGAAGAGAAAGGTAGGTACCGCCTCCGGCGATGAGGTGGATGGAGTGAGCAAGGGCGA
GGAGGATAACATGGCCATCATCAAGGAGTTCATGCGCTTCAAGGTGCACATGGAGGGCTCCGTGAACGGC
CACGAGTTCGAGATCGAGGGCGAGGGCGAGGGCCGCCCCTACGAGGGCACCCAGACCGCCAAGCTGAAGG
TGACCAAGGGTGGCCCCCTGCCCTTCGCCTGGGACATCCTGTCCCCTCAGTTCATGTACGGCTCCAAGGC
CTACGTGAAGCACCCCGCCGACATCCCCGACTACTTGAAGCTGTCCTTCCCCGAGGGCTTCAAGTGGGAG
CGCGTGATGAACTTCGAGGACGGCGGCGTGGTGACCGTGACCCAGGACTCCTCCCTGCAGGACGGCGAGT
TCATCTACAAGGTGAAGCTGCGCGGCACCAACTTCCCCTCCGACGGCCCCGTAATGCAGAAGAAGACCAT
GGGCTGGGAGGCCTCCTCCGAGCGGATGTACCCCGAGGACGGCGCCCTGAAGGGCGAGATCAAGCAGAGG
CTGAAGCTGAAGGACGGCGGCCACTACGACGCTGAGGTCAAGACCACCTACAAGGCCAAGAAGCCCGTGC
AGCTGCCCGGCGCCTACAACGTCAACATCAAGTTGGACATCACCTCCCACAACGAGGACTACACCATCGT
GGAACAGTACGAACGCGCCGAGGGCCGCCACTCCACCGGCGGCATGGACGAGCTGTACAAGGGATCCTTA
GCCTTGAAATTAGCAGGTCTTGATATCGGGAGCTAATAGGCGGCCGCGACTCTAGATCATAATCAGCCAT
ACCACATTTGTAGAGGTTTTACTTGCTTTAAAAAACCTCCCACACCTCCCCCTGAACCTGAAACATAAAA
TGAATGCAATTGTTGTTGTTAACTTGTTTATTGCAGCTTATAATGGTTACAAATAAAGCAATAGCATCAC
AAATTTCACAAATAAAGCATTTTTTTCACTGCATTCTAGTTGTGGTTTGTCCAAACTCATCAATGTATCT
TAAGGCGTAAATTGTAAGCGTTAATATTTTGTTAAAATTCGCGTTAAATTTTTGTTAAATCAGCTCATTT
TTTAACCAATAGGCCGAAATCGGCAAAATCCCTTATAAATCAAAAGAATAGACCGAGATAGGGT
[37 nt withheld, positions 2445-2481]
AAAGAACGTGGACTCCAACGTCAAAGG
[49 nt withheld, positions 2509-2557]
T
[91 nt withheld, positions 2559-2649]
G
[124 nt withheld, positions 2651-2774]
CAGGTGGCACTTTTCGGGGAAATGTGCGCGGAACCCCTATTTGTTTATTTTTCTAAATACATTCAAATAT
GTATCCGCTCATGAGACAATAACCCTGATAAATGCTTCAATAATATTGAAAAAGGAAGAGTCCTGAGGCG
GAAAGAACCAGCTGTGGAATGTGTGTCAGTTAGGGTGTGGAAAGTCCCCAGGCTCCCCAGCAGGCAGAAG
TATGCAAAGCATGCATCTCAATTAGTCAGCAACCAGGTGTGGAAAGTCCCCAGGCTCCCCAGCAGGCAGA
AGTATGCAAAGCATGCATCTCAATTAGTCAGCAACCATAGTCCCGCCCCTAACTCCGCCCATCCCGCCCC
TAACTCCGCCCAGTTCCGCCCATTCTCCGCCCCATGGCTGACTAATTTTTTTTATTTATGCAGAGGCCGA
GGCCGCCTCGGCCTCTGAGCTATTCCAGAAGTAGTGAGGAGGCTTTTTTGGAGGCCTAGGCTTTTGCAAA
GATCGATCAAGAGACAGGATGAGGATCGTTTCGCATGATTGAACAAGATGGATTGCACGCAGGTTCTCCG
GCCGCTTGGGTGGAGAGGCTATTCGGCTATGACTGGGCACAACAGACAATCGGCTGCTCTGATGCCGCCG
TGTTCCGGCTGTCAGCGCAGGGGCGCCCGGTTCTTTTTGTCAAGACCGACCTGTCCGGTGCCCTGAATGA
ACTGCAAGACGAGGCAGCGCGGCTATCGTGGCTGGCCACGACGGGCGTTCCTTGCGCAGCTGTGCTCGAC
GTTGTCACTGAAGCGGGAAGGGACTGGCTGCTATTGGGCGAAGTGCCGGGGCAGGATCTCCTGTCATCTC
ACCTTGCTCCTGCCGAGAAAGTATCCATCATGGCTGATGCAATGCGGCGGCTGCATACGCTTGATCCGGC
TACCTGCCCATTCGACCACCAAGCGAAACATCGCATCGAGCGAGCACGTACTCGGATGGAAGCCGGTCTT
GTCGATCAGGATGATCTGGACGAAGAGCATCAGGGGCTCGCGCCAGCCGAACTGTTCGCCAGGCTCAAGG
CGAGCATGCCCGACGGCGAGGATCTCGTCGTGACCCATGGCGATGCCTGCTTGCCGAATATCATGGTGGA
AAATGGCCGCTTTTCTGGATTCATCGACTGTGGCCGGCTGGGTGTGGCGGACCGCTATCAGGACATAGCG
TTGGCTACCCGTGATATTGCTGAAGAGCTTGGCGGCGAATGGGCTGACCGCTTCCTCGTGCTTTACGGTA
TCGCCGCTCCCGATTCGCAGCGCATCGCCTTCTATCGCCTTCTTGACGAGTTCTTCTGAGCGGGACTCTG
GGGTTCGAAATGACCGACCAAGCGACGCCCAACCTGCCATCACGAGATTTCGATTCCACCGCCGCCTTCT
ATGAAAGGTTGGGCTTCGGAATCGTTTTCCGGGACGCCGGCTGGATGATCCTCCAGCGCGGGGATCTCAT
GCTGGAGTTCTTCGCCCACCCTAGGGGGAGGCTAACTGAAACACGGAAGGAGACAATACCGGAAGGAACC
CGCGCTATGACGGCAATAAAAAGACAGAATAAAACGCACGGTGTTGGGTCGTTTGTTCATAAACGCGGGG
TTCGGTCCCAGGGCTGGCACTCTGTCGATACCCCACCGAGACCCCATTGGGGCCAATACGCCCGCGTTTC
TTCCTTTTCCCCACCCCACCCCCCAAGTTCGGGTGAAGGCCCAGGGCTCGCAGCCAACGTCGGGGCGGCA
GGCCCTGCCATAGCCTCAGGTTACTCATATATACTTTAGATTGATTTAAAACTTCATTTTTAATTTAAAA
GGATCTAGGTGAAGATCCTTTTTGATAATCTCATGACCAAAATCCCTTAACGTGAGTTTTCGTTCCACTG
AGCGTCAGACCCCGTAGAAAAGATCAAAGGATCTTCTTGAGATCCTTTTTTTCTGCGCGTAATCTGCTGC
TTGCAAACAAAAAAACCACCGCTACCAGCGGTGGTTTGTTTGCCGGATCAAGAGCTACCAACTCTTTTTC
CGAAGGTAACTGGCTTCAGCAGAGCGCAGATACCAAATACTGTTCTTCTAGTGTAGCCGTAGTTAGGCCA
CCACTTCAAGAACTCTGTAGCACCGCCTACATACCTCGCTCTGCTAATCCTGTTACCAGTGGCTGCTGCC
AGTGGCGATAAGTCGTGTCTTACCGGGTTGGACTCAAGACGATAGTTACCGGATAAGGCGCAGCGGTCGG
GCTGAACGGGGGGTTCGTGCACACAGCCCAGCTTGGAGCGAACGACCTACACCGAACTGAGATACCTACA
GCGTGAGCTATGAGAAAGCGCCACGCTTCCCGAAGGGAGAAAGGCGGACAGGTATCCGGTAAGCGGCAGG
GTCGGAACAGGAGAGCGCACGAGGGAGCTTCCAGGGGGAAACGCCTGGTATCTTTATAGTCCTGTCGGGT
TTCGCCACCTCTGACTTGAGCGTCGATTTTTGTGATGCTCGTCAGGGGGGCGGAGCCTATGGAAAAACGC
CAGCAACGCGGCCTTTTTACGGTTCCTGGCCTTTTGCTGGCCTTTTGCTCACATGTTCTTTCCTGCGTTA
TCCCCTGATTCTGTGGAT
