Features (pLannotate 1.2.2; 19 found; start..end, strand, type, name):
     61..364     +  enhancer       CMV enhancer: human cytomegalovirus immediate early enhancer
    365..568     +  promoter       CMV promoter: human cytomegalovirus (CMV) immediate early promoter
    591..614     +  misc_feature   MCS (fragment): multiple cloning site
    621..842     +  CDS            JUN (fragment): JUN_AVIS1 - Experimental evidence at protein level: Swiss-Prot protein existence level 1. This oncogene is the viral derivative of the AP-1 transcription factor. From Avian sarcoma virus (strain 17).
    852..1194    +  CDS            Y-FAST (fragment): small protein tag, derived from photoactive yellow protein, that allows in vivo fluorescent labeling by addition of a cell-permeant fluorogen (Plamont et al., 2016)
   1197..1217    +  CDS            SV40 NLS: nuclear localization signal of SV40 (simian virus 40) large T antigen
   1221..1241    +  CDS            SV40 NLS: nuclear localization signal of SV40 (simian virus 40) large T antigen
   1245..1265    +  CDS            SV40 NLS: nuclear localization signal of SV40 (simian virus 40) large T antigen
   1296..2000    +  CDS            mCherry: mCherry is a basic (constitutively fluorescent) red fluorescent protein published in 2004, derived from Discosoma sp.. It is reported to be a very rapidly-maturing monomer with low acid sensitivity.
   2064..2147    +  CDS            large T antigen (fragment): large T antigen from SV40 (simian virus 40)
   2170..2291    +  polyA_signal   SV40 poly(A) signal: SV40 polyadenylation signal
   2325..2753    -  rep_origin     f1 ori (sequence partly withheld): f1 bacteriophage origin of replication; arrow indicates direction of (+) strand synthesis
   2780..2884    +  promoter       AmpR promoter: bla
   2886..3243    +  promoter       SV40 promoter: SV40 enhancer and early promoter
   3278..4072    +  CDS            NeoR/KanR: aminoglycoside phosphotransferase from Tn5; aph(3')-II (or nptII); confers resistance to neomycin, kanamycin, and G418 (Geneticin®)
   4093..4245    +  CDS            ble (fragment): BLE_KLEPN - Experimental evidence at protein level: Swiss-Prot protein existence level 1. Binding protein with a strong affinity to the bleomycin family of antibiotics. Binds to CL990; an antimitotic-antibiotic compound. From Klebsiella pneumoniae.
   4304..4351    +  polyA_signal   HSV TK poly(A) signal: herpes simplex virus thymidine kinase polyadenylation signal (Cole and Stacy, 1985)
   4442..4458    -  polyA_signal   bGH poly(A) signal (fragment): bovine growth hormone polyadenylation signal
   4680..5268    +  rep_origin     ori: high-copy-number ColE1/pMB1/pBR322/pUC origin of replication
>Addgene plasmid #130816 | pAG385 bJun-NFAST-NLS-DEVDG-mCherry-NES | depositor full sequence | sequence record 254996 | Author sequence
TAGTTATTAATAGTAATCAATTACGGGGTCATTAGTTCATAGCCCATATATGGAGTTCCGCGTTACATAA
CTTACGGTAAATGGCCCGCCTGGCTGACCGCCCAACGACCCCCGCCCATTGACGTCAATAATGACGTATG
TTCCCATAGTAACGCCAATAGGGACTTTCCATTGACGTCAATGGGTGGAGTATTTACGGTAAACTGCCCA
CTTGGCAGTACATCAAGTGTATCATATGCCAAGTACGCCCCCTATTGACGTCAATGACGGTAAATGGCCC
GCCTGGCATTATGCCCAGTACATGACCTTATGGGACTTTCCTACTTGGCAGTACATCTACGTATTAGTCA
TCGCTATTACCATGGTGATGCGGTTTTGGCAGTACATCAATGGGCGTGGATAGCGGTTTGACTCACGGGG
ATTTCCAAGTCTCCACCCCATTGACGTCAATGGGAGTTTGTTTTGGCACCAAAATCAACGGGACTTTCCA
AAATGTCGTAACAACTCCGCCCCATTGACGCAAATGGGCGGTAGGCGTGTACGGTGGGAGGTCTATATAA
GCAGAGCTGGTTTAGTGAACCGTCAGATCCGCTAGCGCTACCGGACTCAGATCTGCCACCATGAAGGCGG
AGAGGAAGCGCATGAGGAACCGCATCGCTGCCTCCAAGTGCCGGAAAAGGAAGCTGGAGCGGATCGCCCG
GCTAGAGGAAAAAGTGAAAACCTTGAAAGCGCAAAACTCCGAGCTGGCGTCCACGGCCAACATGCTCAGG
GAACAGGTGGCACAGCTTAAACAGAAAGTCATGAACCACGGTACCGGAGAACAAAAGCTTATTTCTGAAG
AGGACTTGGGGATGGAGCATGTTGCCTTTGGCAGTGAGGACATCGAGAACACTCTGGCCAAAATGGACGA
CGGACAACTGGATGGGTTGGCCTTTGGCGCAATTCAGCTCGATGGTGACGGGAATATCCTGCAGTACAAT
GCTGCTGAAGGAGACATCACAGGCAGAGATCCCAAACAGGTGATTGGGAAGAACTTCTTCAAGGATGTTG
CACCTGGAACGGATTCTCCCGAGTTTTACGGCAAATTCAAGGAAGGCGTAGCGTCAGGGAATCTGAACAC
CATGTTCGAATGGATGATACCGACAAGCAGGGGACCAACCAAGGTCAAGGTGCACATGAAGAAAGCCCTT
TCCGATCCAAAAAAGAAGAGAAAGGTAGATCCAAAAAAGAAGAGAAAGGTAGATCCAAAAAAGAAGAGAA
AGGTAGGTACCGCCTCCGGCGATGAGGTGGATGGAGTGAGCAAGGGCGAGGAGGATAACATGGCCATCAT
CAAGGAGTTCATGCGCTTCAAGGTGCACATGGAGGGCTCCGTGAACGGCCACGAGTTCGAGATCGAGGGC
GAGGGCGAGGGCCGCCCCTACGAGGGCACCCAGACCGCCAAGCTGAAGGTGACCAAGGGTGGCCCCCTGC
CCTTCGCCTGGGACATCCTGTCCCCTCAGTTCATGTACGGCTCCAAGGCCTACGTGAAGCACCCCGCCGA
CATCCCCGACTACTTGAAGCTGTCCTTCCCCGAGGGCTTCAAGTGGGAGCGCGTGATGAACTTCGAGGAC
GGCGGCGTGGTGACCGTGACCCAGGACTCCTCCCTGCAGGACGGCGAGTTCATCTACAAGGTGAAGCTGC
GCGGCACCAACTTCCCCTCCGACGGCCCCGTAATGCAGAAGAAGACCATGGGCTGGGAGGCCTCCTCCGA
GCGGATGTACCCCGAGGACGGCGCCCTGAAGGGCGAGATCAAGCAGAGGCTGAAGCTGAAGGACGGCGGC
CACTACGACGCTGAGGTCAAGACCACCTACAAGGCCAAGAAGCCCGTGCAGCTGCCCGGCGCCTACAACG
TCAACATCAAGTTGGACATCACCTCCCACAACGAGGACTACACCATCGTGGAACAGTACGAACGCGCCGA
GGGCCGCCACTCCACCGGCGGCATGGACGAGCTGTACAAGGGATCCTTAGCCTTGAAATTAGCAGGTCTT
GATATCGGGAGCTAATAGGCGGCCGCGACTCTAGATCATAATCAGCCATACCACATTTGTAGAGGTTTTA
CTTGCTTTAAAAAACCTCCCACACCTCCCCCTGAACCTGAAACATAAAATGAATGCAATTGTTGTTGTTA
ACTTGTTTATTGCAGCTTATAATGGTTACAAATAAAGCAATAGCATCACAAATTTCACAAATAAAGCATT
TTTTTCACTGCATTCTAGTTGTGGTTTGTCCAAACTCATCAATGTATCTTAAGGCGTAAATTGTAAGCGT
TAATATTTTGTTAAAATTCGCGTTAAATTTTTGTTAAATCAGCTCATTTTTTAACCAATAGGCCGAAATC
GGCAAAATCCCTTATAAATCAAAAGAATAGACCGAGATAGGGT
[37 nt withheld, positions 2424-2460]
AAAGAACGTGGACTCCAACGTCAAAGG
[49 nt withheld, positions 2488-2536]
T
[91 nt withheld, positions 2538-2628]
G
[124 nt withheld, positions 2630-2753]
CAGGTGGCACTTTTCGGGGAAATGTGCGCGGAACCCCTATTTGTTTATTTTTCTAAATACATTCAAATAT
GTATCCGCTCATGAGACAATAACCCTGATAAATGCTTCAATAATATTGAAAAAGGAAGAGTCCTGAGGCG
GAAAGAACCAGCTGTGGAATGTGTGTCAGTTAGGGTGTGGAAAGTCCCCAGGCTCCCCAGCAGGCAGAAG
TATGCAAAGCATGCATCTCAATTAGTCAGCAACCAGGTGTGGAAAGTCCCCAGGCTCCCCAGCAGGCAGA
AGTATGCAAAGCATGCATCTCAATTAGTCAGCAACCATAGTCCCGCCCCTAACTCCGCCCATCCCGCCCC
TAACTCCGCCCAGTTCCGCCCATTCTCCGCCCCATGGCTGACTAATTTTTTTTATTTATGCAGAGGCCGA
GGCCGCCTCGGCCTCTGAGCTATTCCAGAAGTAGTGAGGAGGCTTTTTTGGAGGCCTAGGCTTTTGCAAA
GATCGATCAAGAGACAGGATGAGGATCGTTTCGCATGATTGAACAAGATGGATTGCACGCAGGTTCTCCG
GCCGCTTGGGTGGAGAGGCTATTCGGCTATGACTGGGCACAACAGACAATCGGCTGCTCTGATGCCGCCG
TGTTCCGGCTGTCAGCGCAGGGGCGCCCGGTTCTTTTTGTCAAGACCGACCTGTCCGGTGCCCTGAATGA
ACTGCAAGACGAGGCAGCGCGGCTATCGTGGCTGGCCACGACGGGCGTTCCTTGCGCAGCTGTGCTCGAC
GTTGTCACTGAAGCGGGAAGGGACTGGCTGCTATTGGGCGAAGTGCCGGGGCAGGATCTCCTGTCATCTC
ACCTTGCTCCTGCCGAGAAAGTATCCATCATGGCTGATGCAATGCGGCGGCTGCATACGCTTGATCCGGC
TACCTGCCCATTCGACCACCAAGCGAAACATCGCATCGAGCGAGCACGTACTCGGATGGAAGCCGGTCTT
GTCGATCAGGATGATCTGGACGAAGAGCATCAGGGGCTCGCGCCAGCCGAACTGTTCGCCAGGCTCAAGG
CGAGCATGCCCGACGGCGAGGATCTCGTCGTGACCCATGGCGATGCCTGCTTGCCGAATATCATGGTGGA
AAATGGCCGCTTTTCTGGATTCATCGACTGTGGCCGGCTGGGTGTGGCGGACCGCTATCAGGACATAGCG
TTGGCTACCCGTGATATTGCTGAAGAGCTTGGCGGCGAATGGGCTGACCGCTTCCTCGTGCTTTACGGTA
TCGCCGCTCCCGATTCGCAGCGCATCGCCTTCTATCGCCTTCTTGACGAGTTCTTCTGAGCGGGACTCTG
GGGTTCGAAATGACCGACCAAGCGACGCCCAACCTGCCATCACGAGATTTCGATTCCACCGCCGCCTTCT
ATGAAAGGTTGGGCTTCGGAATCGTTTTCCGGGACGCCGGCTGGATGATCCTCCAGCGCGGGGATCTCAT
GCTGGAGTTCTTCGCCCACCCTAGGGGGAGGCTAACTGAAACACGGAAGGAGACAATACCGGAAGGAACC
CGCGCTATGACGGCAATAAAAAGACAGAATAAAACGCACGGTGTTGGGTCGTTTGTTCATAAACGCGGGG
TTCGGTCCCAGGGCTGGCACTCTGTCGATACCCCACCGAGACCCCATTGGGGCCAATACGCCCGCGTTTC
TTCCTTTTCCCCACCCCACCCCCCAAGTTCGGGTGAAGGCCCAGGGCTCGCAGCCAACGTCGGGGCGGCA
GGCCCTGCCATAGCCTCAGGTTACTCATATATACTTTAGATTGATTTAAAACTTCATTTTTAATTTAAAA
GGATCTAGGTGAAGATCCTTTTTGATAATCTCATGACCAAAATCCCTTAACGTGAGTTTTCGTTCCACTG
AGCGTCAGACCCCGTAGAAAAGATCAAAGGATCTTCTTGAGATCCTTTTTTTCTGCGCGTAATCTGCTGC
TTGCAAACAAAAAAACCACCGCTACCAGCGGTGGTTTGTTTGCCGGATCAAGAGCTACCAACTCTTTTTC
CGAAGGTAACTGGCTTCAGCAGAGCGCAGATACCAAATACTGTCCTTCTAGTGTAGCCGTAGTTAGGCCA
CCACTTCAAGAACTCTGTAGCACCGCCTACATACCTCGCTCTGCTAATCCTGTTACCAGTGGCTGCTGCC
AGTGGCGATAAGTCGTGTCTTACCGGGTTGGACTCAAGACGATAGTTACCGGATAAGGCGCAGCGGTCGG
GCTGAACGGGGGGTTCGTGCACACAGCCCAGCTTGGAGCGAACGACCTACACCGAACTGAGATACCTACA
GCGTGAGCTATGAGAAAGCGCCACGCTTCCCGAAGGGAGAAAGGCGGACAGGTATCCGGTAAGCGGCAGG
GTCGGAACAGGAGAGCGCACGAGGGAGCTTCCAGGGGGAAACGCCTGGTATCTTTATAGTCCTGTCGGGT
TTCGCCACCTCTGACTTGAGCGTCGATTTTTGTGATGCTCGTCAGGGGGGCGGAGCCTATGGAAAAACGC
CAGCAACGCGGCCTTTTTACGGTTCCTGGCCTTTTGCTGGCCTTTTGCTCACATGTTCTTTCCTGCGTTA
TCCCCTGATTCTGTGGATAACCGTATTACCGCCATGCAT
